Addgene plasmid #100466: pCMV_mEm_4GS_LF82_678
Purpose: Mammalian expression of E. coli LF82_678 CDS fused to mEmerald
Depositing lab: Alan Huett. Depositing organization: University of Nottingham. Publication: A multi-phenotypic imaging screen to identify bacterial effectors by exogenous expression in a HeLa cell line. Collins A, Huett A. Sci Data. 2018 May 15;5:180081. doi: 10.1038/sdata.2018.81. PubMed 29762554.
Backbone
  Vector backbone: pCMV
  Backbone size w/o insert (bp): 4502
  Vector type: Mammalian Expression
Growth in bacteria
  Bacterial resistance: Ampicillin, 100 μg/mL
  Growth temperature: 37°C
  Growth strain: XL1 Blue
  Copy number: High Copy
Gene/Insert
  Gene/Insert name: LF82_678
  Insert size (bp): 765
  Promoter: CMV
  Tag / fusion protein: mEmerald (N terminal on backbone)
  Cloning method: Ligation Independent Cloning
  Sequencing primers: 5′ ACTTCTGCTCTAAAAGCTGCGG; 3′ CACTGCATTCTAGTTGTGGTTTGTC
Terms and licenses: Academic/Nonprofit Terms; Industry Terms: Not Available to Industry
How to cite: pCMV_mEm_4GS_LF82_678 was a gift from Alan Huett (Addgene plasmid # 100466 ; http://n2t.net/addgene:100466 ; RRID:Addgene_100466)
