[The description below was written by a language model from this plasmid's Addgene catalogue record and pLannotate feature annotations shown in this document.]
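Description:
pCMV_mEm_4GS_LF82_678 is a mammalian expression plasmid of about 5.3 kb, built on a pCMV backbone, that expresses the E. coli LF82_678 coding sequence as a fusion to the green fluorescent protein mEmerald. It is propagated in E. coli through a high-copy ColE1/pUC-type origin and selected with ampicillin via the β-lactamase gene and its own promoter. The backbone also carries short remnants of lac-region sequences (lac promoter and operator, CAP site, fragments of lacI and lacZα), plus rop and bom fragments. These appear to be cloning-vector leftovers rather than functional parts of the design. No mammalian selection marker is annotated, which fits transient transfection use.

The expression cassette spans the numbering origin of the circular sequence. The human CMV immediate-early enhancer and promoter drive transcription through a modified SV40 intron, which can improve transcript processing and expression, into the mEmerald open reading frame. A very short match annotated as a Tet-responsive promoter just after the CMV promoter is probably only shared core promoter sequence. The 765 bp LF82_678 insert, added by ligation-independent cloning, is not annotated in the feature table. It fits the gap between the end of mEmerald and the SV40 polyadenylation signal, consistent with the N-terminal position of the tag. The "4GS" in the name suggests a glycine-serine linker between the fluorescent protein and the bacterial protein, though the record does not describe it.

The record links the plasmid to a multi-phenotypic imaging screen in which candidate bacterial effectors were expressed exogenously in HeLa cells. In that setting the mEmerald tag marks transfected cells and reports the subcellular localisation of the bacterial protein. The function of LF82_678 itself is not stated.
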