Features (pLannotate 1.2.2; 17 found; start..end, strand, type, name):
      1..20      +  promoter       TRE3GV promoter (fragment): 3rd-generation Tet-responsive promoter that can be activated by binding of Tet-On® 3G, optimized for retroviral and lentiviral vectors
    129..225     +  intron         SV40 intron: modified SV40 intron with splice donor and acceptor sites
    286..1002    +  CDS            mEmerald: mEmerald is a basic (constitutively fluorescent) green fluorescent protein published in 1998, derived from Aequorea victoria. It is reported to be a very rapidly-maturing monomer with moderate acid sensitivity.
   1863..1997    -  polyA_signal   SV40 poly(A) signal: SV40 polyadenylation signal
   2132..2148    -  protein_bind   lac operator: The lac repressor binds to the lac operator to inhibit transcription in E. coli. This inhibition can be relieved by adding lactose or isopropyl-β-D-thiogalactopyranoside (IPTG). lac repressor encoded by lacI
   2156..2186    -  promoter       lac promoter: promoter for the E. coli lac operon
   2201..2222    -  protein_bind   CAP binding site: CAP binding activates transcription in the presence of cAMP. E. coli catabolite activator protein
   2235..2327    -  CDS            lacI (fragment): lac repressor; lacI; The lac repressor binds to the lac operator to inhibit transcription in E. coli. This inhibition can be relieved by adding lactose or isopropyl-β-D-thiogalactopyranoside (IPTG).
   2510..3098    -  rep_origin     ori: high-copy-number ColE1/pMB1/pBR322/pUC origin of replication
   3269..4129    -  CDS            AmpR: β-lactamase; bla; confers resistance to ampicillin, carbenicillin, and related antibiotics
   4130..4234    -  promoter       AmpR promoter: bla
   4329..4364    +  CDS            rop (fragment): Rop protein, which maintains plasmids at low copy number; rop
   4466..4565    +  misc_feature   bom (fragment): basis of mobility region from pBR322
   4571..4726    -  CDS            lacZα (fragment): LacZα fragment of β-galactosidase; lacZ fragment
   4732..4752    -  misc_feature   MCS (fragment): pUC18/19 multiple cloning site
   4751..5054    +  enhancer       CMV enhancer: human cytomegalovirus immediate early enhancer
   5055..5258    +  promoter       CMV promoter: human cytomegalovirus (CMV) immediate early promoter
>Addgene plasmid #100466 | pCMV_mEm_4GS_LF82_678 | addgene full sequence | sequence record 210449 | Addgene NGS Result
AACCGTCAGATCGCCTGGAGACGCCATCCACGCTGTTTTGACCTCCATAGAAGACACCGGGACCGATCCA
GCCTCCGGACTCTAGAGGATCCGGTACTAGAGGAACTGAAAAACCAGAAAGTTAACTGGTAAGTTTAGTC
TTTTTGTCTTTTATTTCAGGTCCCGGATCCGGTGGTGGTGCAAATCAAAGAACTGCTCCTCAGTGGATGT
TGCCTTTACTTCTAGGCCTGTACGGAAGTGTTACTTCTGCTCTAAAAGCTGCGGAATTGTACCCGCGGGC
CCACCATGGTGAGCAAGGGCGAGGAGCTGTTCACCGGGGTGGTGCCCATCCTGGTCGAGCTGGACGGCGA
CGTAAACGGCCACAAGTTCAGCGTGTCCGGCGAGGGCGAGGGCGATGCCACCTACGGCAAGCTGACCCTG
AAGTTCATCTGCACCACCGGCAAGCTGCCCGTGCCCTGGCCCACCCTCGTGACCACCTTGACCTACGGCG
TGCAGTGCTTCGCCCGCTACCCCGACCACATGAAGCAGCACGACTTCTTCAAGTCCGCCATGCCCGAAGG
CTACGTCCAGGAGCGCACCATCTTCTTCAAGGACGACGGCAACTACAAGACCCGCGCCGAGGTGAAGTTC
GAGGGCGACACCCTGGTGAACCGCATCGAGCTGAAGGGCATCGACTTCAAGGAGGACGGCAACATCCTGG
GGCACAAGCTGGAGTACAACTACAACAGCCACAAGGTCTATATCACCGCCGACAAGCAGAAGAACGGCAT
CAAGGTGAACTTCAAGACCCGCCACAACATCGAGGACGGCAGCGTGCAGCTCGCCGACCACTACCAGCAG
AACACCCCCATCGGCGACGGCCCCGTGCTGCTGCCCGACAACCACTACCTGAGCACCCAGTCCAAGCTGA
GCAAAGACCCCAACGAGAAGCGCGATCACATGGTCCTGCTGGAGTTCGTGACCGCCGCCGGGATCACTCT
CGGCATGGACGAGCTGTACAAGCGAATTGGTGGAGGGGGCGGTTCCGGTGGCGGAGGTTCCCGAATTCGT
CGACGGAGATCTGATATGTCGCAGATGAACACGTCTTCACCCCCGGTACAGTCGTCAACGCCACCAAAGC
CGCACGGTTTTTTTACCGTACTGCTGTGGGATACGCCGATGAACATTATCGGCATGCTGCTGGTTTCGTT
ATTATTCAGTGTAATTGTGGAGTTCATCGGTATTGCGTTCTTTTGGCCTGATCAGGGAGCGGAACATAGC
CGCGCCGTTATGCTGACGGAGAGCGGTTATTTTGCCGAAGGATTTACGCAAAGTTTGCTGCTGTCATCGC
CGGTGGTGACCGTACAGAGCTGGATCGCGCTGGGTTATCAGTGGTTTTTTGTGAATAGCGGTTTTACTGG
CTGGTTGCAGTCGCTTCAGACGACGACTGCCGGAGGCGGTAATGGCGTTACGGATGAACTTAACGCCTGG
TGTGCCTGGGCAGTACAGATTGCATATGAATACCTGATGGCGACGATGTATGTGTCGCTGGTCTTCCTGA
TGCGGGTCACCATTCTGGTGCTGTCGGTGCCGCTATTTGTTCTGGTTGCCATTGTGGGGATCGCGGATGG
GATGGTTCGACGCGATCTCCGTCGCTATGGTGCTGCGTATGAGTCGAGCTTCCTCTACCATCATGCCAAA
CGCGTGGTGAAGCCAGCAGCATATATTCCGTGCGTATTGTATTTGTCAGCGCCGTTCGCGGTATATCCGA
ATTTGTTGCTGTTACCGGCAGCATTGCTGATGGGGCTGGCGATTTCAGTGACGATGGGGAGTTTTAAGAA
GTATTTGTGAATCGGTACCCTCGAGAAGCTTGCGGCCGCGGGGATCCAGACATGATAAGATACATTGATG
AGTTTGGACAAACCACAACTAGAATGCAGTGAAAAAAATGCTTTATTTGTGAAATTTGTGATGCTATTGC
TTTATTTGTAACCATTATAAGCTGCAATAAACAAGTTAACAACAACAATTGCATTCATTTTATGTTTCAG
GTTCAGGGGGAGGTGTGGGAGGTTTTTTCGGATCCTCTAGAGTCGATCTGCAGGCATGCTAGCTTGGCGT
AATCATGGTCATAGCTGTTTCCTGTGTGAAATTGTTATCCGCTCACAATTCCACACAACATACGAGCCGG
AAGCATAAAGTGTAAAGCCTGGGGTGCCTAATGAGTGAGCTAACTCACATTAATTGCGTTGCGCTCACTG
CCCGCTTTCCAGTCGGGAAACCTGTCGTGCCAGCTGCATTAATGAATCGGCCAACGCGCGGGGAGAGGCG
GTTTGCGTATTGGGCGCTCTTCCGCTTCCTCGCTCACTGACTCGCTGCGCTCGGTCGTTCGGCTGCGGCG
AGCGGTATCAGCTCACTCAAAGGCGGTAATACGGTTATCCACAGAATCAGGGGATAACGCAGGAAAGAAC
ATGTGAGCAAAAGGCCAGCAAAAGGCCAGGAACCGTAAAAAGGCCGCGTTGCTGGCGTTTTTCCATAGGC
TCCGCCCCCCTGACGAGCATCACAAAAATCGACGCTCAAGTCAGAGGTGGCGAAACCCGACAGGACTATA
AAGATACCAGGCGTTTCCCCCTGGAAGCTCCCTCGTGCGCTCTCCTGTTCCGACCCTGCCGCTTACCGGA
TACCTGTCCGCCTTTCTCCCTTCGGGAAGCGTGGCGCTTTCTCATAGCTCACGCTGTAGGTATCTCAGTT
CGGTGTAGGTCGTTCGCTCCAAGCTGGGCTGTGTGCACGAACCCCCCGTTCAGCCCGACCGCTGCGCCTT
ATCCGGTAACTATCGTCTTGAGTCCAACCCGGTAAGACACGACTTATCGCCACTGGCAGCAGCCACTGGT
AACAGGATTAGCAGAGCGAGGTATGTAGGCGGTGCTACAGAGTTCTTGAAGTGGTGGCCTAACTACGGCT
ACACTAGAAGAACAGTATTTGGTATCTGCGCTCTGCTGAAGCCAGTTACCTTCGGAAAAAGAGTTGGTAG
CTCTTGATCCGGCAAACAAACCACCGCTGGTAGCGGTGGTTTTTTTGTTTGCAAGCAGCAGATTACGCGC
AGAAAAAAAGGATCTCAAGAAGATCCTTTGATCTTTTCTACGGGGTCTGACGCTCAGTGGAACGAAAACT
CACGTTAAGGGATTTTGGTCATGAGATTATCAAAAAGGATCTTCACCTAGATCCTTTTAAATTAAAAATG
AAGTTTTAAATCAATCTAAAGTATATATGAGTAAACTTGGTCTGACAGTTACCAATGCTTAATCAGTGAG
GCACCTATCTCAGCGATCTGTCTATTTCGTTCATCCATAGTTGCCTGACTCCCCGTCGTGTAGATAACTA
CGATACGGGAGGGCTTACCATCTGGCCCCAGTGCTGCAATGATACCGCGAGACCCACGCTCACCGGCTCC
AGATTTATCAGCAATAAACCAGCCAGCCGGAAGGGCCGAGCGCAGAAGTGGTCCTGCAACTTTATCCGCC
TCCATCCAGTCTATTAATTGTTGCCGGGAAGCTAGAGTAAGTAGTTCGCCAGTTAATAGTTTGCGCAACG
TTGTTGCCATTGCTACAGGCATCGTGGTGTCACGCTCGTCGTTTGGTATGGCTTCATTCAGCTCCGGTTC
CCAACGATCAAGGCGAGTTACATGATCCCCCATGTTGTGCAAAAAAGCGGTTAGCTCCTTCGGTCCTCCG
ATCGTTGTCAGAAGTAAGTTGGCCGCAGTGTTATCACTCATGGTTATGGCAGCACTGCATAATTCTCTTA
CTGTCATGCCATCCGTAAGATGCTTTTCTGTGACTGGTGAGTACTCAACCAAGTCATTCTGAGAATAGTG
TATGCGGCGACCGAGTTGCTCTTGCCCGGCGTCAATACGGGATAATACCGCGCCACATAGCAGAACTTTA
AAAGTGCTCATCATTGGAAAACGTTCTTCGGGGCGAAAACTCTCAAGGATCTTACCGCTGTTGAGATCCA
GTTCGATGTAACCCACTCGTGCACCCAACTGATCTTCAGCATCTTTTACTTTCACCAGCGTTTCTGGGTG
AGCAAAAACAGGAAGGCAAAATGCCGCAAAAAAGGGAATAAGGGCGACACGGAAATGTTGAATACTCATA
CTCTTCCTTTTTCAATATTATTGAAGCATTTATCAGGGTTATTGTCTCATGAGCGGATACATATTTGAAT
GTATTTAGAAAAATAAACAAATAGGGGTTCCGCGCACATTTCCCCGAAAAGTGCCACCTGACGTCTAAGA
AACCATTATTATCATGACATTAACCTATAAAAATAGGCGTATCACGAGGCCCTTTCGTCTCGCGCGTTTC
GGTGATGACGGTGAAAACCTCTGACACATGCAGCTCCCGGAGACGGTCACAGCTTGTCTGTAAGCGGATG
CCGGGAGCAGACAAGCCCGTCAGGGCGCGTCAGCGGGTGTTGGCGGGTGTCGGGGCTGGCTTAACTATGC
GGCATCAGAGCAGATTGTACTGAGAGTGCACCATATGCGGTGTGAAATACCGCACAGATGCGTAAGGAGA
AAATACCGCATCAGGCGCCATTCGCCATTCAGGCTGCGCAACTGTTGGGAAGGGCGATCGGTGCGGGCCT
CTTCGCTATTACGCCAGCTGGCGAAAGGGGGATGTGCTGCAAGGCGATTAAGTTGGGTAACGCCAGGGTT
TTCCCAGTCACGACGTTGTAAAACGACGGCCAGTGAGTTCGAGCTTGCATGCCTGCAGGTCGTTACATAA
CTTACGGTAAATGGCCCGCCTGGCTGACCGCCCAACGACCCCCGCCCATTGACGTCAATAATGACGTATG
TTCCCATAGTAACGCCAATAGGGACTTTCCATTGACGTCAATGGGTGGAGTATTTACGGTAAACTGCCCA
CTTGGCAGTACATCAAGTGTATCATATGCCAAGTACGCCCCCTATTGACGTCAATGACGGTAAATGGCCC
GCCTGGCATTATGCCCAGTACATGACCTTATGGGACTTTCCTACTTGGCAGTACATCTACGTATTAGTCA
TCGCTATTACCATGGTGATGCGGTTTTGGCAGTACATCAATGGGCGTGGATAGCGGTTTGACTCACGGGG
ATTTCCAAGTCTCCACCCCATTGACGTCAATGGGAGTTTGTTTTGGCACCAAAATCAACGGGACTTTCCA
AAATGTCGTAACAACTCCGCCCCATTGACGCAAATGGGCGGTAGGCGTGTACGGTGGGAGGTCTATATAA
GCAGAGCTCGTTTAGTG
