>Addgene plasmid #100466 | pCMV_mEm_4GS_LF82_678 | depositor partial sequence | sequence record 183772 | Sequence across LF82 gene insert region
TCGGCATGGACGAGCTGTACAAGCGAATTGGTGGAGGGGGCGGTTCCGGTGGCGGAGGTTCCCGAATTCG
TCGACGGAGATCTGATATGTCGCAGATGAACACGTCTTCACCCCCGGTACAGTCGTCAACGCCACCAAAG
CCGCACGGTTTTTTTACCGTACTGCTGTGGGATACGCCGATGAACATTATCGGCATGCTGCTGGTTTCGT
TATTATTCAGTGTAATTGTGGAGTTCATCGGTATTGCGTTCTTTTGGCCTGATCAGGGAGCGGAACATAG
CCGCGCCGTTATGCTGACGGAGAGCGGTTATTTTGCCGAAGGATTTACGCAAAGTTTGCTGCTGTCATCG
CCGGTGGTGACCGTACAGAGCTGGATCGCGCTGGGTTATCAGTGGTTTTTTGTGAATAGCGGTTTTACTG
GCTGGTTGCAGTCGCTTCAGACGACGACTGCCGGAGGCGGTAATGGCGTTACGGATGAACTTAACGCCTG
GTGTGCCTGGGCAGTACAGATTGCATATGAATACCTGATGGCGACGATGTATGTGTCGCTGGTCTTCCTG
ATGCGGGTCACCATTCTGGTGCTGTCGGTGCCGCTATTTGTTCTGGTTGCCATTGTGGGGATCGCGGATG
GGATGGTTCGACGCGATCTCCGTCGCTATGGTGCTGCGTATGAGTCGAGCTTCCTCTACCATCATGCCAA
ACGCGTGGTGAAGCCAGCAGCATATATTCCGTGCGTATTGTATTTGTCAGCGCCGTTCGCGGTATATCCG
AATTTGTTGCTGTTACCGGCAGCATTGCTGATGGGGCTGGCGATTTCAGTGACGATGGGGAGTTTTAAGA
AGTATTTGTGAATCGGTACCCTCGAGAAGCTTGCGGCCGCGGGGATCCAGACATGATAAGATACATTGAT
GAGTTTGGACAAACCACAACTAGAATGCAGTGAAAAAAATGCTTTATTTGTGAAATTTGTGATGCTATTG
CTTTATTTNTAACCATTATAAGCTGCANTAAAC
